Addgene plasmid #132166: pDONR221_SLC41A3
Purpose: Gateway entry clone with codon-optimized ORF sequence for subcloning into custom expression vectors
Depositing lab: RESOLUTE Consortium & Giulio Superti-Furga. Depositing organization: CeMM Research Center for Molecular Medicine. Publication: The RESOLUTE consortium: unlocking SLC transporters for drug discovery. Superti-Furga G, Lackner D, Wiedmer T, Ingles-Prieto A, Barbosa B, Girardi E, Goldmann U, Gurtl B, Klavins K, Klimek C, Lindinger S, Lineiro-Retes E, Muller AC, Onstein S, Redinger G, Reil D, Sedlyarov V, Wolf G, Crawford M, Everley R, ... Steppan CM. Nat Rev Drug Discov. 2020 Jul;19(7):429-430. doi: 10.1038/d41573-020-00056-6. PubMed 32265506.
Backbone
  Vector backbone: pDONR221
  Backbone manufacturer: Thermo Fisher Scientific
  Backbone size w/o insert (bp): 2550
  Vector type: Mammalian Expression
Growth in bacteria
  Bacterial resistance: Kanamycin, 50 μg/mL
  Growth temperature: 37°C
  Growth strain: Stbl3
  Copy number: High Copy
Gene/Insert
  Gene/Insert name: SLC41A3 (alt name: FLJ20473)
  Species: H. sapiens (human)
  Insert size (bp): 1521
  GenBank ID: XP_005247619.1
  Entrez Gene: SLC41A3 (a.k.a. SLC41A1-L2)
  Cloning method: Gateway Cloning
  Sequencing primers: 5′ M13-fwd; 3′ M13-rev
Terms and licenses: Academic/Nonprofit Terms; Industry Terms
Depositor comments: For more information on the full Resolute plasmid collection, please see www.addgene.org/depositor-collections/re-solute/. Please provide your feedback on this plasmid to the RESOLUTE consortium by filling out their RESOLUTE repository feedback form: https://forms.office.com/Pages/ResponsePage.aspx?id=0e05yklzmkS7rjFGQL4N7z4feCLQvEJAmVcOCM_u885UN1JJRko0Ukg4TVQwNTZLOUxPQVJWT1NHUCQlQCN0PWcu
How to cite: pDONR221_SLC41A3 was a gift from RESOLUTE Consortium & Giulio Superti-Furga (Addgene plasmid # 132166 ; http://n2t.net/addgene:132166 ; RRID:Addgene_132166)
