[The description below was written by a language model from this plasmid's Addgene catalogue record and the feature table of its GenBank file.]
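Description:
pDONR221_SLC41A3 is a Gateway entry clone built on the pDONR221 backbone, carrying a codon-optimized open reading frame for human SLC41A3, a member of the solute carrier (SLC) superfamily. The full plasmid is 4071 bp, with an insert recorded as 1521 bp. It is maintained in E. coli through a high-copy ColE1/pUC-type origin of replication and selected with kanamycin via the aph(3')-Ia aminoglycoside phosphotransferase gene. Although the catalogue lists the vector type as mammalian expression, the feature table shows no eukaryotic promoter or polyadenylation signal, so the plasmid itself serves as a shuttle for the ORF rather than as an expression construct.

The ORF is not annotated as a separate feature in the sequence record, but it occupies the interval between the attL1 and attL2 sites, the recombination sites recognised by LR Clonase. An LR reaction with any attR-containing destination vector transfers the coding sequence directionally and in frame into that vector, which then supplies the promoter, tags and selection appropriate for the chosen host. Upstream of attL1 lie the rrnB T2 and T1 transcription terminators, which shield the insert from read-through transcription from the backbone in bacteria and so limit spurious expression. A T7 promoter sits just outside attL2, oriented toward the insert, and M13 forward and reverse primer sites flank the cassette for sequence verification. The record does not state whether the ORF retains a stop codon or carries any tags. The plasmid belongs to a consortium collection of SLC transporter clones intended for subcloning into custom expression vectors for transporter studies and drug discovery.
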