LOCUS       Exported 4071 bp ds-DNA circular SYN 12-MAY-2021
DEFINITION  Gateway entry clone with codon-optimized ORF sequence for subcloning
            into custom expression vectors.
ACCESSION   .
VERSION     .
KEYWORDS    pDONR221_SLC41A3
SOURCE      synthetic DNA construct
  ORGANISM  synthetic DNA construct
REFERENCE   1 (bases 1 to 4071)
  TITLE     RESOLUTE consortium SLC collection
REFERENCE   2 (bases 1 to 4071)
  AUTHORS   .
  TITLE     Direct Submission
  JOURNAL   Exported May 12, 2021 from SnapGene Server 1.1.58
            http://www.snapgene.com
FEATURES             Location/Qualifiers
     source          1..4071
                     /organism="synthetic DNA construct"
                     /mol_type="other DNA"
     primer_bind     92..109
                     /label=L4440
                     /note="L4440 vector, forward primer"
     terminator      268..295
                     /label=rrnB T2 terminator
                     /note="transcription terminator T2 from the E. coli rrnB
                     gene"
     terminator      387..473
                     /gene="Escherichia coli rrnB"
                     /label=rrnB T1 terminator
                     /note="transcription terminator T1 from the E. coli rrnB
                     gene"
     primer_bind     522..544
                     /label=M13/pUC Forward
                     /note="In lacZ gene"
     primer_bind     536..553
                     /label=M13 Forward
                     /note="In lacZ gene. Also called M13-F20 or M13 (-21)
                     Forward"
     primer_bind     537..553
                     /label=M13 fwd
                     /note="common sequencing primer, one of multiple similar
                     variants"
     protein_bind    569..668
                     /gene="mutant version of attL"
                     /label=attL1
                     /bound_moiety="LR Clonase(TM)"
                     /note="recombination site for the Gateway(R) LR reaction"
     protein_bind    complement(2196..2295)
                     /gene="mutant version of attL"
                     /label=attL2
                     /bound_moiety="LR Clonase(TM)"
                     /note="recombination site for the Gateway(R) LR reaction"
     primer_bind     complement(2312..2331)
                     /label=T7
                     /note="T7 promoter, forward primer"
     promoter        complement(2313..2331)
                     /label=T7 promoter
                     /note="promoter for bacteriophage T7 RNA polymerase"
     primer_bind     complement(2336..2352)
                     /label=M13 rev
                     /note="common sequencing primer, one of multiple similar
                     variants"
     primer_bind     complement(2336..2352)
                     /label=M13 Reverse
                     /note="In lacZ gene. Also called M13-rev"
     primer_bind     complement(2454..2473)
                     /label=pENTR-R
                     /note="pENTR vectors, reverse primer"
     CDS             2465..3274
                     /codon_start=1
                     /gene="aph(3')-Ia"
                     /product="aminoglycoside phosphotransferase"
                     /label=KanR
                     /note="confers resistance to kanamycin in bacteria or G418
                     (Geneticin(R)) in eukaryotes"
                     /translation="MSHIQRETSRPRLNSNMDADLYGYKWARDNVGQSGATIYRLYGKP
                     DAPELFLKHGKGSVANDVTDEMVRLNWLTEFMPLPTIKHFIRTPDDAWLLTTAIPGKTA
                     FQVLEEYPDSGENIVDALAVFLRRLHSIPVCNCPFNSDRVFRLAQAQSRMNNGLVDASD
                     FDDERNGWPVEQVWKEMHKLLPFSPDSVVTHGDFSLDNLIFDEGKLIGCIDVGRVGIAD
                     RYQDLAILWNCLGEFSPSLQKRLFQKYGIDNPDMNKLQFHLMLDEFF"
     primer_bind     complement(2532..2551)
                     /label=Kan-R
                     /note="Kanamycin resistance gene, reverse primer"
     rep_origin      3421..4009
                     /direction=RIGHT
                     /label=ori
                     /note="high-copy-number ColE1/pMB1/pBR322/pUC origin of
                     replication"
     primer_bind     3910..3929
                     /label=pBR322ori-F
                     /note="pBR322 origin, forward primer"
ORIGIN
        1 ctttcctgcg ttatcccctg attctgtgga taaccgtatt accgcctttg agtgagctga
       61 taccgctcgc cgcagccgaa cgaccgagcg cagcgagtca gtgagcgagg aagcggaaga
      121 gcgcccaata cgcaaaccgc ctctccccgc gcgttggccg attcattaat gcagctggca
      181 cgacaggttt cccgactgga aagcgggcag tgagcgcaac gcaattaata cgcgtaccgc
      241 tagccaggaa gagtttgtag aaacgcaaaa aggccatccg tcaggatggc cttctgctta
      301 gtttgatgcc tggcagttta tggcgggcgt cctgcccgcc accctccggg ccgttgcttc
      361 acaacgttca aatccgctcc cggcggattt gtcctactca ggagagcgtt caccgacaaa
      421 caacagataa aacgaaaggc ccagtcttcc gactgagcct ttcgttttat ttgatgcctg
      481 gcagttccct actctcgcgt taacgctagc atggatgttt tcccagtcac gacgttgtaa
      541 aacgacggcc agtcttaagc tcgggcccca aataatgatt ttattttgac tgatagtgac
      601 ctgttcgttg caacacattg atgagcaatg cttttttata atgccaactt tgtacaaaaa
      661 agcaggctcc accatggacg gcaccgagac aaggcagcgg agactggatt cctgcggcaa
      721 gcctggagag ctgggactgc ctcacccact gtctaccgga ggactgcctg tggcaagcga
      781 ggacggcgcc ctgagggcac cagagtctca gagcgtgacc cccaagcctc tggagacaga
      841 gccaagccgc gagaccacat ggtccatcgg cctgcaggtg accgtgccct tcatgtttgc
      901 aggactggga ctgagctggg caggaatgct gctggactac tttcagcact ggcccgtgtt
      961 cgtggaggtg aaggatctgc tgaccctggt gccacctctg gtgggcctga agggcaacct
     1021 ggagatgaca ctggcaagca ggctgtccac cgcagcaaat acaggacaga tcgacgatcc
     1081 tcaggagcag cacagagtga tcagctccaa cctggccctg atccaggtgc aggccaccgt
     1141 ggtgggactg ctggcagcag tggccgccct gctgctgggc gtggtgtcca gggaggaggt
     1201 ggacgtggcc aaggtggagc tgctgtgcgc ctctagcgtg ctgacagcct ttctggcagc
     1261 cttcgccctg ggcgtgctga tggtgtgcat cgtgatcgga gcaaggaagc tgggagtgaa
     1321 cccagacaat atcgcaaccc ctatcgcagc atccctgggc gatctgatca cactgtctat
     1381 cctggccctg gtgtcctctt tcttttaccg gcacaaggat agcagatatc tgaccccact
     1441 ggtgtgcctg tccttcgccg ccctgacacc cgtgtgggtg ctgatcgcca agcagtcccc
     1501 acccatcgtg aagatcctga agtttggctg gttccctatc atcctggcca tggtcatcag
     1561 ctcctttggc ggcctgatcc tgagcaagac cgtgtccaag cagcagtaca agggcatggc
     1621 catcttcaca ccagtgatct gtggcgtggg cggcaatctg gtggccatcc agacctctcg
     1681 gatcagcaca tatctgcaca tgtggagcgc ccctggcgtg ctgccactgc agatgaagaa
     1741 gttttggcca aacccctgct ccaccttctg tacatctgag atcaattcca tgtctgccag
     1801 agtgctgctg ctgctggtgg tgccaggcca cctgatcttc ttttacatca tctatctggt
     1861 ggagggccag tctgtgatca acagccagac ctttgtggtg ctgtacctgc tggccggcct
     1921 gatccaggtg accatcctgc tgtatctggc cgaagtgatg gtgcggctga catggcacca
     1981 ggccctggac ccagataatc actgcatccc ctacctgacc ggactgggcg atctgctggg
     2041 atctagctcc gtgggacaca ccgcagcagt gcctaggcgc tgcacagcat ctccaggatg
     2101 gggactgatc cagcccttca tctgtaccca gcacctgatc gtgtccctgc tgtctttcta
     2161 ttttcccttc tgtctgctgg ccaagacaag catcgaccca gctttcttgt acaaagttgg
     2221 cattataaga aagcattgct tatcaatttg ttgcaacgaa caggtcacta tcagtcaaaa
     2281 taaaatcatt atttgccatc cagctgatat cccctatagt gagtcgtatt acatggtcat
     2341 agctgtttcc tggcagctct ggcccgtgtc tcaaaatctc tgatgttaca ttgcacaaga
     2401 taaaaatata tcatcatgaa caataaaact gtctgcttac ataaacagta atacaagggg
     2461 tgttatgagc catattcaac gggaaacgtc gaggccgcga ttaaattcca acatggatgc
     2521 tgatttatat gggtataaat gggctcgcga taatgtcggg caatcaggtg cgacaatcta
     2581 tcgcttgtat gggaagcccg atgcgccaga gttgtttctg aaacatggca aaggtagcgt
     2641 tgccaatgat gttacagatg agatggtcag actaaactgg ctgacggaat ttatgcctct
     2701 tccgaccatc aagcatttta tccgtactcc tgatgatgca tggttactca ccactgcgat
     2761 ccccggaaaa acagcattcc aggtattaga agaatatcct gattcaggtg aaaatattgt
     2821 tgatgcgctg gcagtgttcc tgcgccggtt gcattcgatt cctgtttgta attgtccttt
     2881 taacagcgat cgcgtatttc gtctcgctca ggcgcaatca cgaatgaata acggtttggt
     2941 tgatgcgagt gattttgatg acgagcgtaa tggctggcct gttgaacaag tctggaaaga
     3001 aatgcataaa cttttgccat tctcaccgga ttcagtcgtc actcatggtg atttctcact
     3061 tgataacctt atttttgacg aggggaaatt aataggttgt attgatgttg gacgagtcgg
     3121 aatcgcagac cgataccagg atcttgccat cctatggaac tgcctcggtg agttttctcc
     3181 ttcattacag aaacggcttt ttcaaaaata tggtattgat aatcctgata tgaataaatt
     3241 gcagtttcat ttgatgctcg atgagttttt ctaatcagaa ttggttaatt ggttgtaaca
     3301 ctggcagagc attacgctga cttgacggga cggcgcaagc tcatgaccaa aatcccttaa
     3361 cgtgagttac gcgtcgttcc actgagcgtc agaccccgta gaaaagatca aaggatcttc
     3421 ttgagatcct ttttttctgc gcgtaatctg ctgcttgcaa acaaaaaaac caccgctacc
     3481 agcggtggtt tgtttgccgg atcaagagct accaactctt tttccgaagg taactggctt
     3541 cagcagagcg cagataccaa atactgttct tctagtgtag ccgtagttag gccaccactt
     3601 caagaactct gtagcaccgc ctacatacct cgctctgcta atcctgttac cagtggctgc
     3661 tgccagtggc gataagtcgt gtcttaccgg gttggactca agacgatagt taccggataa
     3721 ggcgcagcgg tcgggctgaa cggggggttc gtgcacacag cccagcttgg agcgaacgac
     3781 ctacaccgaa ctgagatacc tacagcgtga gctatgagaa agcgccacgc ttcccgaagg
     3841 gagaaaggcg gacaggtatc cggtaagcgg cagggtcgga acaggagagc gcacgaggga
     3901 gcttccaggg ggaaacgcct ggtatcttta tagtcctgtc gggtttcgcc acctctgact
     3961 tgagcgtcga tttttgtgat gctcgtcagg ggggcggagc ctatggaaaa acgccagcaa
     4021 cgcggccttt ttacggttcc tggccttttg ctggcctttt gctcacatgt t
//
