>Addgene plasmid #132166 | pDONR221_SLC41A3 | depositor partial sequence | sequence record 253732 | Codon-optimized ORF of SLC41A3
ATGGACGGCACCGAGACAAGGCAGCGGAGACTGGATTCCTGCGGCAAGCCTGGAGAGCTGGGACTGCCTC
ACCCACTGTCTACCGGAGGACTGCCTGTGGCAAGCGAGGACGGCGCCCTGAGGGCACCAGAGTCTCAGAG
CGTGACCCCCAAGCCTCTGGAGACAGAGCCAAGCCGCGAGACCACATGGTCCATCGGCCTGCAGGTGACC
GTGCCCTTCATGTTTGCAGGACTGGGACTGAGCTGGGCAGGAATGCTGCTGGACTACTTTCAGCACTGGC
CCGTGTTCGTGGAGGTGAAGGATCTGCTGACCCTGGTGCCACCTCTGGTGGGCCTGAAGGGCAACCTGGA
GATGACACTGGCAAGCAGGCTGTCCACCGCAGCAAATACAGGACAGATCGACGATCCTCAGGAGCAGCAC
AGAGTGATCAGCTCCAACCTGGCCCTGATCCAGGTGCAGGCCACCGTGGTGGGACTGCTGGCAGCAGTGG
CCGCCCTGCTGCTGGGCGTGGTGTCCAGGGAGGAGGTGGACGTGGCCAAGGTGGAGCTGCTGTGCGCCTC
TAGCGTGCTGACAGCCTTTCTGGCAGCCTTCGCCCTGGGCGTGCTGATGGTGTGCATCGTGATCGGAGCA
AGGAAGCTGGGAGTGAACCCAGACAATATCGCAACCCCTATCGCAGCATCCCTGGGCGATCTGATCACAC
TGTCTATCCTGGCCCTGGTGTCCTCTTTCTTTTACCGGCACAAGGATAGCAGATATCTGACCCCACTGGT
GTGCCTGTCCTTCGCCGCCCTGACACCCGTGTGGGTGCTGATCGCCAAGCAGTCCCCACCCATCGTGAAG
ATCCTGAAGTTTGGCTGGTTCCCTATCATCCTGGCCATGGTCATCAGCTCCTTTGGCGGCCTGATCCTGA
GCAAGACCGTGTCCAAGCAGCAGTACAAGGGCATGGCCATCTTCACACCAGTGATCTGTGGCGTGGGCGG
CAATCTGGTGGCCATCCAGACCTCTCGGATCAGCACATATCTGCACATGTGGAGCGCCCCTGGCGTGCTG
CCACTGCAGATGAAGAAGTTTTGGCCAAACCCCTGCTCCACCTTCTGTACATCTGAGATCAATTCCATGT
CTGCCAGAGTGCTGCTGCTGCTGGTGGTGCCAGGCCACCTGATCTTCTTTTACATCATCTATCTGGTGGA
GGGCCAGTCTGTGATCAACAGCCAGACCTTTGTGGTGCTGTACCTGCTGGCCGGCCTGATCCAGGTGACC
ATCCTGCTGTATCTGGCCGAAGTGATGGTGCGGCTGACATGGCACCAGGCCCTGGACCCAGATAATCACT
GCATCCCCTACCTGACCGGACTGGGCGATCTGCTGGGATCTAGCTCCGTGGGACACACCGCAGCAGTGCC
TAGGCGCTGCACAGCATCTCCAGGATGGGGACTGATCCAGCCCTTCATCTGTACCCAGCACCTGATCGTG
TCCCTGCTGTCTTTCTATTTTCCCTTCTGTCTGCTGGCCAAGACAAGCATC
